>Addgene plasmid #75119 | MSCV-BRD9_BRD1BD-PGK-Puro-IRES-GFP | depositor partial sequence | sequence record 142061 | insert
ATGGGCAAGAAGCACAAGAAGCACAAGGCCGAGTGGCGCTCGTCCTACGAGGATTATGCCGACAAGCCCC
TGGAGAAGCCTCTAAAGCTAGTCCTGAAGGTCGGAGGAAGTGAAGTGACTGAACTCTCAGGATCCGGCCA
CGACTCCAGTTACTATGATGACAGGTCAGACCATGAGCGAGAGAGGCACAAAGAAAAGAAAAAGAAGAAG
AAGAAGAAGTCCGAGAAGGAGAAGCATCTGGACGATGAGGAAAGAAGGAAGCGAAAGGAAGAGAAGAAGC
GGAAGCGAGAGAGGGAGCACTGTGACACGGAGGGAGAGGCTGACGACTTTGATCCTGGGAAGAAGGTGGA
GGTGGAGCCGCCCCCAGATCGGCCAGTCCGAGCGTGCCGGACACAGCCAGCCGAAAATGAGAGCACACCG
CTGACGGTGCTGCTGCGCTCAGTGCTGGACCAGCTGCAAGACAAGGACCCCGCCAGGATATTTGCGCAGC
CCGTGAGTCTGAAGGAGGTACCAGATTATTTGGATCACATTAAACATCCCATGGACTTTGCCACAATGAG
GAAACGGTTAGAAGCTCAAGGGTATAAAAACCTCCATGAGTTTGAGGAGGATTTTGATCTCATTATAGAT
AACTGCATGAAGTACAATGCCAGGGACACCGTGTTCTATAGAGCCGCGGTGAGGCTGCGCGATCAGGGAG
GTGTTGTTCTGAGCAAACAGGCAGCTCTTTTGGGCAATGAAGATACAGCTGTTGAGGAACCTGTCCCTGA
AGTTGTACCAGTACAAGTAGAAACTGCCAAGAAATCCAAAAAGCCGAGTAGAGAAGTTATCAGCTGCATG
TTTGAGCCTGAAGGGAATGCCTGCAGCTTGACGGACAGTACCGCAGAGGAGCACGTGCTGGCGCTGGTGG
AGCACGCAGCTGACGAAGCTCGGGACAGGATCAACCGGTTCCTCCCAGGCGGCAAGATGGGCTATCTGAA
GAGGAACGGGGACGGGAGCCTGCTCTACAGCGTGGTCAACACGGCCGAGCCGGACGCTGATGAGGAGGAG
ACCCACCCGGTGGACTTGAGCTCGCTCTCCAGTAAGCTACTCCCAGGCTTCACCACGCTGGGCTTCAAAG
ACGAGAGAAGAAACAAAGTCACCTTTCTCTCCAGTGCCACTACTGCGCTTTCGATGCAGAATAATTCAGT
ATTTGGCGACTTGAAGTCGGACGAGATGGAGCTGCTCTACTCAGCCTACGGAGATGAGACAGGCGTGCAG
TGTGCGCTGAGCCTGCAGGAGTTTGTGAAGGATGCTGGGAGCTACAGCAAGAAAGTGGTGGACGACCTCC
TGGACCAGATCACAGGCGGAGACCACTCTAGGACGCTCTTCCAGCTGAAGCAGAGAAGAAATGTTCCCAT
GAAGCCTCCAGATGAAGCCAAGGTTGGGGACACCCTAGGAGACAGCAGCAGCTCTGTTCTGGAGTTCATG
TCGATGAAGTCCTATCCCGACGTTTCTGTGGATATCTCCATGCTCAGCTCTCTGGGGAAGGTGAAGAAGG
AGCTGGACCCTGACGACAGCCATTTGAACTTGGATGAGACGACGAAGCTCCTGCAGGACCTGCACGAAGC
ACAGGCGGAGCGCGGCGGCTCTCGGCCGTCGTCCAACCTCAGCTCCCTGTCCAACGCCTCCGAGAGGGAC
CAGCACCACCTGGGAAGCCCTTCTCGCCTGAGTGTCGGGGAGCAGCCAGACGTCACCCACGACCCCTATG
AGTTTCTTCAGTCTCCAGAGCCTGCGGCCTCTGCCAAGACCTAA
