>Addgene plasmid #75119 | MSCV-BRD9_BRD1BD-PGK-Puro-IRES-GFP | addgene partial sequence | sequence record 146680 | pLXSN5 5'-CCCTTGAACCTCCTCGTTCGACC-3'
TCTCCTTTATCCAGCCCTCCTCCTTCTCTAGGCGCCGGAATTAGATCTCTCGAGACCATGGGCAAGAAGC
ACAAGAAGCACAAGGCCGAGTGGCGCTCGTCCTACGAGGATTATGCCGACAAGCCCCTGGAGAAGCCTCT
AAAGCTAGTCCTGAAGGTCGGAGGAAGTGAAGTGACTGAACTCTCAGGATCCGGCCACGACTCCAGTTAC
TATGATGACAGGTCAGACCATGAGCGAGAGAGGCACAAAGAAAAGAAAAAGAAGAAGAAGAAGAAGTCCG
AGAAGGAGAAGCATCTGGACGATGAGGAAAGAAGGAAGCGAAAGGAAGAGAAGAAGCGGAAGCGAGAGAG
GGAGCACTGTGACACGGAGGGAGAGGCTGACGACTTTGATCCTGGGAAGAAGGTGGAGGTGGAGCCGCCC
CCAGATCGGCCAGTCCGAGCGTGCCGGACACAGCCAGCCGAAAATGAGAGCACACCGCTGACGGTGCTGC
TGCGCTCAGTGCTGGACCAGCTGCAAGACAAGGACCCCGCCAGGATATTTGCGCAGCCCGTGAGTCTGAA
GGAGGTACCAGATTATTTGGATCACATTAAACATCCCATGGACTTTGCCACAATGAGGAAACGGTTAGAA
GCTCAAGGGTATAAAAACCTCCATGAGTTTGAGGAGGATTTTGATCTCATTATAGATAACTGCATGAAGT
ACAATGCCAGGGACACCGTGTTCTATAGAGCCGCGGTGAGGCTGCGCGATCAGGGAGGTGTTGTTCTGAG
CAAACAGGCAGCTCTTTTGGGCAATGAAGATACAGCTGTTGAGGAACCTGTCCCTGAAGTTGTACCAGTA
CAAGTAGAAACTGCCAAGAAATCCAAAAAGCCGAGTAGAGAAGTTATCAGCTGCATGTTTGAGCCTGAAG
GGAATGCCTGCAGCTTGACGGACAGTACCGCAGAGGAGCACGTGCTGGCGCTGGTGGAGCACGC
