>Addgene plasmid #75119 | MSCV-BRD9_BRD1BD-PGK-Puro-IRES-GFP | addgene partial sequence | sequence record 147433 | MSCV_C_rev2 5'-ggccagaggccacttgtgtagcgcc-3'
GTGGGTGACGTCTGGCTGCTCCCCGACACTCAGGCGAGAAGGGCTTCCCAGGTGGTGCTGGTCCCTCTCG
GAGGCGTTGGACAGGGAGCTGAGGTTGGACGACGGCCGAGAGCCGCCGCGCTCCGCCTGTGCTTCGTGCA
GGTCCTGCAGGAGCTTCGTCGTCTCATCCAAGTTCAAATGGCTGTCGTCAGGGTCCAGCTCCTTCTTCAC
CTTCCCCAGAGAGCTGAGCATGGAGATATCCACAGAAACGTCGGGATAGGACTTCATCGACATGAACTCC
AGAACAGAGCTGCTGCTGTCTCCTAGGGTGTCCCCAACCTTGGCTTCATCTGGAGGCTTCATGGGAACAT
TTCTTCTCTGCTTCAGCTGGAAGAGCGTCCTAGAGTGGTCTCCGCCTGTGATCTGGTCCAGGAGGTCGTC
CACCACTTTCTTGCTGTAGCTCCCAGCATCCTTCACAAACTCCTGCAGGCTCAGCGCACACTGCACGCCT
GTCTCATCTCCGTAGGCTGAGTAGAGCAGCTCCATCTCGTCCGACTTCAAGTCGCCAAATACTGAATTAT
TCTGCATCGAAAGCGCAGTAGTGGCACTGGAGAGAAAGGTGACTTTGTTTCTTCTCTCGTCTTTGAAGCC
CAGCGTGGTGAAGCCTGGGAGTAGCTTACTGGAGAGCGAGCTCAAGTCCACCGGGTGGGTCTCCTCCTCA
TCAGCGTCCGGCTCGGCCGTGTTGACCACGCTGTA
