[The description below was written by a language model from this plasmid's Addgene catalogue record.]
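Description:
MSCV-BRD9_BRD1BD-PGK-Puro-IRES-GFP is a retroviral expression plasmid built on the MSCV-transgene-PGK-Puro-IRES-GFP backbone (about 7.7 kb without insert). It is propagated in bacteria under ampicillin selection; the origin of replication and copy number are not stated in the record. As an MSCV (murine stem cell virus) vector, it is designed to be packaged into retroviral particles and delivered by transduction into mammalian cells, where the sequence between the viral long terminal repeats integrates into the host genome.

The payload is a roughly 1.8 kb human BRD9 coding sequence cloned between XhoI and EcoRI sites, in which the native bromodomain has been replaced with the bromodomain of BRD1. In vectors of this design the transgene is normally transcribed from the MSCV 5′ LTR, although the record does not explicitly name the promoter. As the backbone name indicates, a second internal cassette uses the PGK promoter to drive a bicistronic transcript encoding puromycin resistance followed by an IRES and GFP, so transduced cells can be selected with puromycin and also tracked or sorted by fluorescence. No epitope tag is recorded, and no feature table accompanies the entry, so the exact element layout cannot be confirmed here.

The associated study concerns the sensitivity of myeloid leukemia cells to BRD9 inhibition and engineered resistance to it. A domain-swap allele of this kind fits that context: it provides a BRD9 variant carrying a heterologous bromodomain, which can be expressed in cells to test whether the effects of bromodomain-directed BRD9 inhibitors are on-target.
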