Addgene plasmid #75119: MSCV-BRD9_BRD1BD-PGK-Puro-IRES-GFP
Purpose: Retroviral expression plasmid encoding a human BRD9 bromodomain-swap mutant containing the BRD1 bromodomain
Depositing lab: Christopher Vakoc. Depositing organization: Cold Spring Harbor Laboratory. Publication: Sensitivity and engineered resistance of myeloid leukemia cells to BRD9 inhibition. Hohmann AF, Martin LJ, Minder JL, Roe JS, Shi J, Steurer S, Bader G, McConnell D, Pearson M, Gerstberger T, Gottschamel T, Thompson D, Suzuki Y, Koegl M, Vakoc CR. Nat Chem Biol. 2016 Jul 4. doi: 10.1038/nchembio.2115. PubMed 27376689.
Backbone
  Vector backbone: MSCV-transgene-PGK-Puro IRES-GFP
  Backbone size w/o insert (bp): 7656
  Vector type: Retroviral
  Selectable markers: Puromycin
Growth in bacteria
  Bacterial resistance: Ampicillin, 100 μg/mL
  Growth temperature: 37°C
  Growth strain: NEB Stable
  Copy number: Unknown
Gene/Insert
  Gene/Insert name: BRD9
  Species: H. sapiens (human)
  Insert size (bp): 1794
  Mutation: Bromodomain replaced with the bromodomain of BRD1
  Entrez Gene: BRD9 (a.k.a. LAVS3040, PRO9856, SMARCI2)
  Cloning method: Restriction Enzyme; 5′ cloning site Xho1 (not destroyed); 3′ cloning site EcoR1 (not destroyed)
  Sequencing primers: 5′ MSCV5; 3′ MSCV3
Terms and licenses: Academic/Nonprofit Terms; Industry Terms: Not Available to Industry
How to cite: MSCV-BRD9_BRD1BD-PGK-Puro-IRES-GFP was a gift from Christopher Vakoc (Addgene plasmid # 75119 ; http://n2t.net/addgene:75119 ; RRID:Addgene_75119)
